>Addgene plasmid #200541 | pMC-ME_T2A-BFP-P2A-NTRv2-pA ORF-3 | addgene full sequence | sequence record 394647 | Addgene NGS Result
GCGGATTTGTCCTACTCAGGAGAGCGTTCACCGACAAACAACAGATAAAACGAAAGGCCCAGTCTTCCGA
CTGAGCCTTTCGTTTTATTTGATGCCTGGCAGTTCCCTACTCTCGCGTTAACGCTAGCATGGATGTTTTC
CCAGTCACGACGTTGTAAAACGACGGCCAGTCTTAAGCTCGGGCCCGGTCTCTAGTCCCGAGGGCAGAGG
CAGTCTGCTGACATGCGGTGACGTGGAAGAGAATCCCGGCCCTAGCGAGCTGATTAAGGAGAACATGCAC
ATGAAGCTGTACATGGAGGGCACCGTGGACAACCATCACTTCAAGTGCACATCCGAGGGCGAAGGCAAGC
CCTACGAGGGCACCCAGACCATGAGAATCAAGGTGGTCGAGGGCGGCCCTCTCCCCTTCGCCTTCGACAT
CCTGGCTACTAGCTTCCTCTACGGCAGCAAGACCTTCATCAACCACACCCAGGGCATCCCCGACTTCTTC
AAGCAGTCCTTCCCTGAGGGCTTCACATGGGAGAGAGTCACCACATACGAAGACGGGGGCGTGCTGACCG
CTACCCAGGACACCAGCCTCCAGGACGGCTGCCTCATCTACAACGTCAAGATCAGAGGGGTGAACTTCAC
ATCCAACGGCCCTGTGATGCAGAAGAAAACACTCGGCTGGGAGGCCTTCACCGAGACGCTGTACCCCGCT
GACGGCGGCCTGGAAGGCAGAAACGACATGGCCCTGAAGCTCGTGGGCGGGAGCCATCTGATCGCAAACA
TCAAGACCACATATAGATCCAAGAAACCCGCTAAGAACCTCAAGATGCCTGGCGTCTACTATGTGGACTA
CAGACTGGAAAGAATCAAGGAGGCCAACAACGAGACGTACGTCGAGCAGCACGAGGTGGCAGTGGCCAGA
TACTGCGACCTCCCTAGCAAACTGGGGCACAAGCTTAATGGAAGCGGAGCTACTAACTTCAGCCTGCTGA
AGCAGGCTGGAGACGTGGAGGAGAACCCCGGGCCTATGACTATTGTTCAAGCTGCCCAATCCCGCTACTC
CACCAAAGCCTTTGATGCTTCGCGCAAATTGCCTGAAGAGAAAGTCGCGGCAGTGAAAGAGTTAATCCGC
ATGAGTGCGTCCAGTGTCAACTCGCAACCTTGGCATTTTATTGTCGCGAGCAGTGAAGAGGGAAAAGCGC
GCATCGCCAAAGCAACACAAGGTGGTTTTGCTGCTAATGAGCGCAAGATTTTGGATGCTTCTCACGTTGT
GGTGTTCTGCGCCAAAACGGCGATTGATGAAGCGTACCTACTCGACCTTTTGGAAAGCGAAGACAAAGAT
GGCCGCTACGCCGATGTCGAAGCAAAAAATGGCATGCACGCTGGTCGTTCATTTTTCGTCAACATGCACC
GCTTTGACTTGAAAGACGCGCATCACTGGATGGAAAAGCAAGTTTACCTCAATGTGGGGACGCTGCTATT
GGGTGCTTCTGCGATGGAGATCGACGCGGTGCCAATTGAAGGCTTCGATGCCAAGGTGCTTGATGAGGAG
TTTGGTCTGCGTGAGAAGGGCTTTACCAGCGTGGTGATTGTGCCGCTGGGTTACCATAGCGAAGACGATT
TTAATGCTAAGCTGCCAAAATCACGTTGGTCAGCAGAGACTGTTTTTACCGAAATCTAACTCGAGTCTAG
AACTATAGTGAGTCGTATTACGTAGATCCAGACATGATAAGATACATTGATGAGTTTGGACAAACCACAA
CTAGAATGCAGTGAAAAAAATGCTTTATTTGTGAAATTTGTGATGCTATTGCTTTATTTGTAACCATTAT
AAGCTGCAATAAACAAGTTAACAACAACAATTGCATTCATTTTATGTTTCAGGTTCAGGGGGAGGTGTGG
GAGGTTTTTTAATTCCTCAAGAGACCTCTAGACCAGCCAGGACAGAAATGCCTCGACTTCGCTGCTACCC
AAGGTTGCCGGGTGACGCACACCGTGGAAACGGATGAAGGCACGAACCCAGTGGACATAAGCCTGTTCGG
TTCGTAAGCTGTAATGCAAGTAGCGTATGCGCTCACGCAACTGGTCCAGAACCTTGACCGAACGCAGCGG
TGGTAACGGCGCAGTGGCGGTTTTCATGGCTTGTTATGACTGTTTTTTTGGGGTACAGTCTATGCCTCGG
GCATCCAAGCAGCAAGCGCGTTACGCCGTGGGTCGATGTTTGATGTTATGGAGCAGCAACGATGTTACGC
AGCAGGGCAGTCGCCCTAAAACAAAGTTAAACATTATGAGGGAAGCGGTGATCGCCGAAGTATCGACTCA
ACTATCAGAGGTAGTTGGCGTCATCGAGCGCCATCTCGAACCGACGTTGCTGGCCGTACATTTGTACGGC
TCCGCAGTGGATGGCGGCCTGAAGCCACACAGTGATATTGATTTGCTGGTTACGGTGACCGTAAGGCTTG
ATGAAACAACGCGGCGAGCTTTGATCAACGACCTTTTGGAAACTTCGGCTTCCCCTGGAGAGAGCGAGAT
TCTCCGCGCTGTAGAAGTCACCATTGTTGTGCACGACGACATCATTCCGTGGCGTTATCCAGCTAAGCGC
GAACTGCAATTTGGAGAATGGCAGCGCAATGACATTCTTGCAGGTATCTTCGAGCCAGCCACGATCGACA
TTGATCTGGCTATCTTGCTGACAAAAGCAAGAGAACATAGCGTTGCCTTGGTAGGTCCAGCGGCGGAGGA
ACTCTTTGATCCGGTTCCTGAACAGGATCTATTTGAGGCGCTAAATGAAACCTTAACGCTATGGAACTCG
CCGCCCGACTGGGCTGGCGATGAGCGAAATGTAGTGCTTACGTTGTCCCGCATTTGGTACAGCGCAGTAA
CCGGCAAAATCGCGCCGAAGGATGTCGCTGCCGACTGGGCAATGGAGCGCCTGCCGGCCCAGTATCAGCC
CGTCATACTTGAAGCTAGACAGGCTTATCTTGGACAAGAAGAAGATCGCTTGGCCTCGCGCGCAGATCAG
TTGGAAGAATTTGTCCACTACGTGAAAGGCGAGATCACCAAGGTAGTCGGCAAATAACCCTCGAGCCACC
CATGACCAAAATCCCTTAACGTGAGTTACGCGTCGTTCCACTGAGCGTCAGACCCCGTAGAAAAGATCAA
AGGATCTTCTTGAGATCCTTTTTTTCTGCGCGTAATCTGCTGCTTGCAAACAAAAAAACCACCGCTACCA
GCGGTGGTTTGTTTGCCGGATCAAGAGCTACCAACTCTTTTTCCGAAGGTAACTGGCTTCAGCAGAGCGC
AGATACCAAATACTGTTCTTCTAGTGTAGCCGTAGTTAGGCCACCACTTCAAGAACTCTGTAGCACCGCC
TACATACCTCGCTCTGCTAATCCTGTTACCAGTGGCTGCTGCCAGTGGCGATAAGTCGTGTCTTACCGGG
TTGGACTCAAGACGATAGTTACCGGATAAGGCGCAGCGGTCGGGCTGAACGGGGGGTTCGTGCACACAGC
CCAGCTTGGAGCGAACGACCTACACCGAACTGAGATACCTACAGCGTGAGCTATGAGAAAGCGCCACGCT
TCCCGAAGGGAGAAAGGCGGACAGGTATCCGGTAAGCGGCAGGGTCGGAACAGGAGAGCGCACGAGGGAG
CTTCCAGGGGGAAACGCCTGGTATCTTTATAGTCCTGTCGGGTTTCGCCACCTCTGACTTGAGCGTCGAT
TTTTGTGATGCTCGTCAGGGGGGCGGAGCCTATGGAAAAACGCCAGCAACGCGGCCTTTTTACGGTTCCT
GGCCTTTTGCTGGCCTTTTGCTCACATGTTCTTTCCTGCGTTATCCCCTGATTCTGTGGATAACCGTATT
ACCGCCTTTGAGTGAGCTGATACCGCTCGCCGCAGCCGAACGACCGAGCGCAGCGAGTCAGTGAGCGAGG
AAGCGGAAGAGCGCCCAATACGCAAACCGCCTCTCCCCGCGCGTTGGCCGATTCATTAATGCAGCTGGCA
CGACAGGTTTCCCGACTGGAAAGCGGGCAGTGAGCGCAACGCAATTAATACGCGTACCGCTAGCCAGGAA
GAGTTTGTAGAAACGCAAAAAGGCCATCCGTCAGGATGGCCTTCTGCTTAGTTTGATGCCTGGCAGTTTA
TGGCGGGCGTCCTGCCCGCCACCCTCCGGGCCGTTGCTTCACAACGTTCAAATCCGCTCCCG
Features (pLannotate 1.2.2; 12 found; start..end, strand, type, name):
     45..88      +  terminator     rrnB T1 terminator: Escherichia coli rrnB; transcription terminator T1 from the E. coli rrnB gene
    135..171     -  CDS            lacZα (fragment): LacZα fragment of β-galactosidase; lacZ fragment
    254..949     +  CDS            TagBFP: TagBFP is a basic (constitutively fluorescent) blue fluorescent protein published in 2008, derived from Entacmaea quadricolor. It is reported to be a very rapidly-maturing monomer with very low acid sensitivity.
   1016..1666    +  CDS            nfsB: NFSB_SALTY - Also known as nfnB From Salmonella typhimurium (strain LT2 / SGSC1412 / ATCC 700720).
   1683..1700    -  promoter       T7 promoter (fragment): promoter for bacteriophage T7 RNA polymerase
   1705..1839    -  polyA_signal   SV40 poly(A) signal: SV40 polyadenylation signal
   2014..2037    +  promoter       Pc promoter (fragment): intI1 (promoter lies within the coding sequence); class 1 integron promoter
   2213..2269    +  CDS            GmR (fragment): gentamycin acetyltransferase; aacC1; confers resistance to gentamycin
   2276..3067    +  CDS            SmR: aminoglycoside adenylyltransferase (Murphy, 1985); aadA; confers resistance to spectinomycin and streptomycin
   3160..3748    +  rep_origin     ori: high-copy-number ColE1/pMB1/pBR322/pUC origin of replication
   3931..4023    +  CDS            lacI (fragment): lac repressor; lacI; The lac repressor binds to the lac operator to inhibit transcription in E. coli. This inhibition can be relieved by adding lactose or isopropyl-β-D-thiogalactopyranoside (IPTG).
   4078..4105    -  terminator     rrnB T2 terminator: transcription terminator T2 from the E. coli rrnB gene
