[The description below was written by a language model from this plasmid's Addgene catalogue record and pLannotate feature annotations shown in this document.]
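Description:
pMC-ME_T2A-BFP-P2A-NTRv2-pA ORF-3 is a 4,192 bp "middle entry" module for a Golden Gate-style (Mini-Golden) assembly system, built on the pU6a:sgRNA#3 backbone and intended for constructing mini circle knock-in donors for genome editing in zebrafish. It is maintained in E. coli through a high-copy ColE1/pUC-type origin and selected with spectinomycin via the aadA (SmR) aminoglycoside adenylyltransferase gene. The annotation also picks up short remnants of a class 1 integron Pc promoter and a gentamicin resistance gene just upstream of SmR, along with lacZα and lacI fragments and rrnB T1/T2 terminators. These appear to be backbone leftovers rather than functional payload.

The cargo is a promoterless polycistronic cassette flanked by BsaI sites, so that type IIS digestion releases it for ordered ligation with other modules. It reads T2A, TagBFP, P2A, NTRv2, then an SV40 polyadenylation signal. The 2A peptides and BsaI sites are stated in the catalogue entry but were not individually annotated in the feature table. The nitroreductase ORF is annotated by homology as an nfsB-type enzyme. Because the cassette begins with a T2A ribosome-skipping sequence and carries no promoter of its own, it is designed to be fused in frame to an endogenous coding sequence, and "ORF-3" indicates one of three reading-frame versions. After integration, the target locus would drive co-expression of separate blue fluorescent reporter and nitroreductase proteins. TagBFP marks expressing cells, while nitroreductase is commonly used for prodrug-dependent ablation of those cells, although the record itself does not spell out this application.
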