Addgene plasmid #200541: pMC-ME_T2A-BFP-P2A-NTRv2-pA ORF-3
Purpose: mini circle middle entry plasmid for T2A- BFP- P2A- ntr version 2- pA (ORF 3) with flanking BsaI cut sites
Depositing lab: Junsu Kang. Depositing organization: University of Wisconsin, Madison. Publication: Advancing knock-in approaches for robust genome editing in zebrafish. Rodriguez-Parks A, Beezley EG, Manna S, Silaban I, Almutawa SI, Cao S, Ahmed H, Guyer M, Baker S, Richards MP, Kang J. Biol Open. 2026 Feb 2:bio.062472. doi: 10.1242/bio.062472. PubMed 41630603.
Backbone
  Vector backbone: pU6a:sgRNA#3
  Backbone manufacturer: Addgene #64247
  Total vector size (bp): 4192
  Vector type: Mini-Golden
Growth in bacteria
  Bacterial resistance: Spectinomycin, 50 μg/mL
  Growth temperature: 37°C
  Growth strain: DH5alpha
  Copy number: Unknown
Gene/Insert
  Gene/Insert name: BFP, NTRv2
Terms and licenses: Academic/Nonprofit Terms; Industry Terms: Not Available to Industry
How to cite: pMC-ME_T2A-BFP-P2A-NTRv2-pA ORF-3 was a gift from Junsu Kang (Addgene plasmid # 200541 ; http://n2t.net/addgene:200541 ; RRID:Addgene_200541)
